Addgene plasmid #222978: pBEL3004
Purpose: To express a putative signal peptide from Encephalitozoon intestinalis protein Eint_081980 fused to GFP in mammalian cells
Depositing lab: Gira Bhabha & Damian Ekiert. Depositing organization: NYU Grossman School of Medicine. Publication: scRNA-seq reveals transcriptional dynamics of Encephalitozoon intestinalis parasites in human macrophages. Jaroenlak P, McCarty KL, Xia B, Lam C, Zwack EE, Yanai I, Bhabha G, Ekiert DC. bioRxiv 2024.05.30.596468 10.1101/2024.05.30.596468.
Backbone
  Vector backbone: pcDNA3.4
  Vector type: Mammalian Expression
Growth in bacteria
  Bacterial resistance: Ampicillin, 100 μg/mL
  Growth temperature: 37°C
  Growth strain: DH5alpha
  Copy number: High Copy
Gene/Insert
  Gene/Insert name: sfGFP
  Species: Putative signal peptide from Encephalitozoon intestinalis and GFP from Aequorea victoria
  Cloning method: Gibson Cloning
Terms and licenses: Academic/Nonprofit Terms; Industry Terms: Not Available to Industry
Depositor comments: Please visit https://doi.org/10.1101/2024.05.30.596468 for bioRxiv preprint.
How to cite: pBEL3004 was a gift from Gira Bhabha & Damian Ekiert (Addgene plasmid # 222978 ; http://n2t.net/addgene:222978 ; RRID:Addgene_222978)
