[The description below was written by a language model from this plasmid's Addgene catalogue record and pLannotate feature annotations shown in this document.]
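Description:
pBEL3004 is a mammalian expression plasmid of about 6.9 kb built on the pcDNA3.4 backbone. It was made to express superfolder GFP carrying a putative signal peptide from the Encephalitozoon intestinalis protein Eint_081980. It is propagated in E. coli as a high-copy plasmid through a ColE1/pUC-type origin and selected with ampicillin via the β-lactamase gene and its native promoter. An f1 origin is also present, along with small lac-region, lacI and bom remnants that are backbone leftovers with no apparent role in the construct's function.

The expression cassette is driven by the human cytomegalovirus immediate early enhancer and promoter, which give strong constitutive transcription in mammalian cells. The annotated coding feature is superfolder GFP, a rapidly maturing Aequorea victoria derivative. The signal peptide is not annotated separately in the feature table. By the catalogue description it is fused to GFP, presumably in the unannotated stretch between the promoter and the sfGFP feature, though the record does not give its position or length. Downstream, a WPRE boosts transcript stability and expression, and an HSV thymidine kinase polyadenylation signal terminates the message. A separate SV40 enhancer/early promoter drives a neomycin phosphotransferase gene followed by an SV40 poly(A) signal, which would allow G418 selection of stably transfected cells.

The insert was assembled by Gibson cloning. The stated purpose points to testing whether this microsporidian sequence behaves as a functional signal peptide in host cells, with GFP fluorescence reporting the fusion's localization or secretion. The plasmid is associated with a single-cell RNA-seq study of E. intestinalis infection in human macrophages.
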