Features (pLannotate 1.2.2; 19 found; start..end, strand, type, name):
     47..426     +  enhancer       CMV enhancer: human cytomegalovirus immediate early enhancer
    427..630     +  promoter       CMV promoter: human cytomegalovirus (CMV) immediate early promoter
    898..1608    +  CDS            Superfolder GFP: Superfolder GFP is a basic (constitutively fluorescent) green fluorescent protein published in 2005, derived from Aequorea victoria. It is reported to be a very rapidly-maturing weak dimer.
   1700..2288    +  misc_feature   WPRE: woodchuck hepatitis virus posttranscriptional regulatory element
   2353..2401    +  polyA_signal   HSV TK poly(A) signal: herpes simplex virus thymidine kinase polyadenylation signal (Cole and Stacy, 1985)
   2492..2508    -  polyA_signal   bGH poly(A) signal (fragment): bovine growth hormone polyadenylation signal
   2603..3031    +  rep_origin     f1 ori (sequence partly withheld): f1 bacteriophage origin of replication; arrow indicates direction of (+) strand synthesis
   3045..3374    +  promoter       SV40 promoter: SV40 enhancer and early promoter
   3441..4232    +  CDS            neo: KKA2_KLEPN - Also known as kan, nptII. Experimental evidence at protein level: Swiss-Prot protein existence level 1. Resistance to kanamycin, neomycin, paromomycin, ribostamycin, butirosin and gentamicin B. From Klebsiella pneumoniae.
   4258..4416    +  CDS            ble (fragment): BLE_KLEPN - Experimental evidence at protein level: Swiss-Prot protein existence level 1. Binding protein with a strong affinity to the bleomycin family of antibiotics. Binds to CL990; an antimitotic-antibiotic compound. From Klebsiella pneumoniae.
   4411..4532    +  polyA_signal   SV40 poly(A) signal: SV40 polyadenylation signal
   4605..4621    -  protein_bind   lac operator: The lac repressor binds to the lac operator to inhibit transcription in E. coli. This inhibition can be relieved by adding lactose or isopropyl-β-D-thiogalactopyranoside (IPTG). lac repressor encoded by lacI
   4629..4659    -  promoter       lac promoter: promoter for the E. coli lac operon
   4674..4695    -  protein_bind   CAP binding site: CAP binding activates transcription in the presence of cAMP. E. coli catabolite activator protein
   4708..4800    -  CDS            lacI (fragment): lac repressor; lacI; The lac repressor binds to the lac operator to inhibit transcription in E. coli. This inhibition can be relieved by adding lactose or isopropyl-β-D-thiogalactopyranoside (IPTG).
   4983..5571    -  rep_origin     ori: high-copy-number ColE1/pMB1/pBR322/pUC origin of replication
   5742..6602    -  CDS            AmpR: β-lactamase; bla; confers resistance to ampicillin, carbenicillin, and related antibiotics
   6603..6707    -  promoter       AmpR promoter: bla
   6766..6818    -  misc_feature   bom (fragment): basis of mobility region from pBR322
>Addgene plasmid #222978 | pBEL3004 | addgene full sequence | sequence record 441441 | Addgene NGS Result
AGGCGTTTTGCGCTGCTTCGCGATGTACGGGCCAGATATACGCGTTGACATTGATTATTGACTAGTTATT
AATAGTAATCAATTACGGGGTCATTAGTTCATAGCCCATATATGGAGTTCCGCGTTACATAACTTACGGT
AAATGGCCCGCCTGGCTGACCGCCCAACGACCCCCGCCCATTGACGTCAATAATGACGTATGTTCCCATA
GTAACGCCAATAGGGACTTTCCATTGACGTCAATGGGTGGAGTATTTACGGTAAACTGCCCACTTGGCAG
TACATCAAGTGTATCATATGCCAAGTACGCCCCCTATTGACGTCAATGACGGTAAATGGCCCGCCTGGCA
TTATGCCCAGTACATGACCTTATGGGACTTTCCTACTTGGCAGTACATCTACGTATTAGTCATCGCTATT
ACCATGGTGATGCGGTTTTGGCAGTACATCAATGGGCGTGGATAGCGGTTTGACTCACGGGGATTTCCAA
GTCTCCACCCCATTGACGTCAATGGGAGTTTGTTTTGGCACCAAAATCAACGGGACTTTCCAAAATGTCG
TAACAACTCCGCCCCATTGACGCAAATGGGCGGTAGGCGTGTACGGTGGGAGGTCTATATAAGCAGAGCT
CGTTTAGTGAACCGTCAGATCGCCTGGAGACGCCATCCACGCTGTTTTGACCTCCATAGAAGACACCGGG
ACCGATCCAGCCTCCGGACTCTAGAGGATCGAACCCTTGGATCTCTAGCGAATTCCCTCTAGACACAGAC
GCTCACCATGAAACTAACAATTGTATTGATGATATCCTTTGCTTTTTGTATCTCTGATCCGATAAAAGTC
AAGATAGTCTCTAAGGTAGACCCAAAGAAATATCTGTCTCTGTTTAGCGGAGAAGTAAGCAAAGGAGAAG
AACTTTTCACTGGAGTTGTCCCAATTCTTGTTGAATTAGATGGTGATGTTAATGGGCACAAATTTTCTGT
CCGTGGAGAGGGTGAAGGTGATGCTACAAACGGAAAACTCACCCTTAAATTTATTTGCACTACTGGAAAA
CTACCTGTTCCGTGGCCAACACTTGTCACTACTCTGACCTATGGTGTTCAATGCTTTTCCCGTTATCCGG
ATCACATGAAACGGCATGACTTTTTCAAGAGTGCCATGCCCGAAGGTTATGTACAGGAACGCACTATATC
TTTCAAAGATGACGGGACCTACAAGACGCGTGCTGAAGTCAAGTTTGAAGGTGATACCCTTGTTAATCGT
ATCGAGTTAAAGGGTATTGATTTTAAAGAAGATGGAAACATTCTTGGACACAAACTCGAGTACAACTTTA
ACTCACACAATGTATACATCACGGCAGACAAACAAAAGAATGGAATCAAAGCTAACTTCAAAATTCGCCA
CAACGTTGAAGATGGTTCCGTTCAACTAGCAGACCATTATCAACAAAATACTCCAATTGGCGATGGCCCT
GTCCTTTTACCAGACAACCATTACCTGTCGACACAATCTGTCCTTTCGAAAGATCCCAACGAAAAGCGTG
ACCACATGGTCCTTCTTGAGTTTGTAACTGCTGCTGGGATTACACATGGCATGGATGAGCTCTACAAATG
AGCGGCCGCTCGAGGCCGGCAAGGCCGGATCCCCCGACCTCGACAAGGGTTCGATCCCTACCGGTTAGTA
ATGAGTTTGATATCTCGACAATCAACCTCTGGATTACAAAATTTGTGAAAGATTGACTGGTATTCTTAAC
TATGTTGCTCCTTTTACGCTATGTGGATACGCTGCTTTAATGCCTTTGTATCATGCTATTGCTTCCCGTA
TGGCTTTCATTTTCTCCTCCTTGTATAAATCCTGGTTGCTGTCTCTTTATGAGGAGTTGTGGCCCGTTGT
CAGGCAACGTGGCGTGGTGTGCACTGTGTTTGCTGACGCAACCCCCACTGGTTGGGGCATTGCCACCACC
TGTCAGCTCCTTTCCGGGACTTTCGCTTTCCCCCTCCCTATTGCCACGGCGGAACTCATCGCCGCCTGCC
TTGCCCGCTGCTGGACAGGGGCTCGGCTGTTGGGCACTGACAATTCCGTGGTGTTGTCGGGGAAGCTGAC
GTCCTTTCCATGGCTGCTCGCCTGTGTTGCCACCTGGATTCTGCGCGGGACGTCCTTCTGCTACGTCCCT
TCGGCCCTCAATCCAGCGGACCTTCCTTCCCGCGGCCTGCTGCCGGCTCTGCGGCCTCTTCCGCGTCTTC
GCCTTCGCCCTCAGACGAGTCGGATCTCCCTTTGGGCCGCCTCCCCGCCTGGAACGGGGGAGGCTAACTG
AAACACGGAAGGAGACAATACCGGAAGGAACCCGCGCTATGACGGCAATAAAAAGACAGAATAAAACGCA
CGGGTGTTGGGTCGTTTGTTCATAAACGCGGGGTTCGGTCCCAGGGCTGGCACTCTGTCGATACCCCACC
GAGACCCCATTGGGGCCAATACGCCCGCGTTTCTTCCTTTTCCCCACCCCACCCCCCAAGTTCGGGTGAA
GGCCCAGGGCTCGCAGCCAACGTCGGGGCGGCAGGCCCTGCCATAGCAGATCTGCGCAGCTGGGGCTCTA
GGGGGTATCCCC
[124 nt withheld, positions 2603-2726]
C
[91 nt withheld, positions 2728-2818]
A
[49 nt withheld, positions 2820-2868]
CCTTTGACGTTGGAGTCCACGTTCTTT
[37 nt withheld, positions 2896-2932]
ACCCTATCTCGGTCTATTCTTTTGATTTATAAGGGATTTTGCCGATTTCGGCCTATTGGTTAAAAAATGA
GCTGATTTAACAAAAATTTAACGCGAATTAATTCTGTGGAATGTGTGTCAGTTAGGGTGTGGAAAGTCCC
CAGGCTCCCCAGCAGGCAGAAGTATGCAAAGCATGCATCTCAATTAGTCAGCAACCAGGTGTGGAAAGTC
CCCAGGCTCCCCAGCAGGCAGAAGTATGCAAAGCATGCATCTCAATTAGTCAGCAACCATAGTCCCGCCC
CTAACTCCGCCCATCCCGCCCCTAACTCCGCCCAGTTCCGCCCATTCTCCGCCCCATGGCTGACTAATTT
TTTTTATTTATGCAGAGGCCGAGGCCGCCTCTGCCTCTGAGCTATTCCAGAAGTAGTGAGGAGGCTTTTT
TGGAGGCCTAGGCTTTTGCAAAAAGCTCCCGGGAGCTTGTATATCCATTTTCGGATCTGATCAAGAGACA
GGATGAGGATCGTTTCGCATGATTGAACAAGATGGATTGCACGCAGGTTCTCCGGCCGCTTGGGTGGAGA
GGCTATTCGGCTATGACTGGGCACAACAGACAATCGGCTGCTCTGATGCCGCCGTGTTCCGGCTGTCAGC
GCAGGGGCGCCCGGTTCTTTTTGTCAAGACCGACCTGTCCGGTGCCCTGAATGAACTGCAGGACGAGGCA
GCGCGGCTATCGTGGCTGGCCACGACGGGCGTTCCTTGCGCAGCTGTGCTCGACGTTGTCACTGAAGCGG
GAAGGGACTGGCTGCTATTGGGCGAAGTGCCGGGGCAGGATCTCCTGTCATCTCACCTTGCTCCTGCCGA
GAAAGTATCCATCATGGCTGATGCAATGCGGCGGCTGCATACGCTTGATCCGGCTACCTGCCCATTCGAC
CACCAAGCGAAACATCGCATCGAGCGAGCACGTACTCGGATGGAAGCCGGTCTTGTCGATCAGGATGATC
TGGACGAAGAGCATCAGGGGCTCGCGCCAGCCGAACTGTTCGCCAGGCTCAAGGCGCGCATGCCCGACGG
CGAGGATCTCGTCGTGACCCATGGCGATGCCTGCTTGCCGAATATCATGGTGGAAAATGGCCGCTTTTCT
GGATTCATCGACTGTGGCCGGCTGGGTGTGGCGGACCGCTATCAGGACATAGCGTTGGCTACCCGTGATA
TTGCTGAAGAGCTTGGCGGCGAATGGGCTGACCGCTTCCTCGTGCTTTACGGTATCGCCGCTCCCGATTC
GCAGCGCATCGCCTTCTATCGCCTTCTTGACGAGTTCTTCTGAGCGGGACTCTGGGGTTCGCGAAATGAC
CGACCAAGCGACGCCCAACCTGCCATCACGAGATTTCGATTCCACCGCCGCCTTCTATGAAAGGTTGGGC
TTCGGAATCGTTTTCCGGGACGCCGGCTGGATGATCCTCCAGCGCGGGGATCTCATGCTGGAGTTCTTCG
CCCACCCCAACTTGTTTATTGCAGCTTATAATGGTTACAAATAAAGCAATAGCATCACAAATTTCACAAA
TAAAGCATTTTTTTCACTGCATTCTAGTTGTGGTTTGTCCAAACTCATCAATGTATCTTATCATGTCTGT
ATACCGTCGACCTCTAGCTAGAGCTTGGCGTAATCATGGTCATAGCTGTTTCCTGTGTGAAATTGTTATC
CGCTCACAATTCCACACAACATACGAGCCGGAAGCATAAAGTGTAAAGCCTGGGGTGCCTAATGAGTGAG
CTAACTCACATTAATTGCGTTGCGCTCACTGCCCGCTTTCCAGTCGGGAAACCTGTCGTGCCAGCTGCAT
TAATGAATCGGCCAACGCGCGGGGAGAGGCGGTTTGCGTATTGGGCGCTCTTCCGCTTCCTCGCTCACTG
ACTCGCTGCGCTCGGTCGTTCGGCTGCGGCGAGCGGTATCAGCTCACTCAAAGGCGGTAATACGGTTATC
CACAGAATCAGGGGATAACGCAGGAAAGAACATGTGAGCAAAAGGCCAGCAAAAGGCCAGGAACCGTAAA
AAGGCCGCGTTGCTGGCGTTTTTCCATAGGCTCCGCCCCCCTGACGAGCATCACAAAAATCGACGCTCAA
GTCAGAGGTGGCGAAACCCGACAGGACTATAAAGATACCAGGCGTTTCCCCCTGGAAGCTCCCTCGTGCG
CTCTCCTGTTCCGACCCTGCCGCTTACCGGATACCTGTCCGCCTTTCTCCCTTCGGGAAGCGTGGCGCTT
TCTCATAGCTCACGCTGTAGGTATCTCAGTTCGGTGTAGGTCGTTCGCTCCAAGCTGGGCTGTGTGCACG
AACCCCCCGTTCAGCCCGACCGCTGCGCCTTATCCGGTAACTATCGTCTTGAGTCCAACCCGGTAAGACA
CGACTTATCGCCACTGGCAGCAGCCACTGGTAACAGGATTAGCAGAGCGAGGTATGTAGGCGGTGCTACA
GAGTTCTTGAAGTGGTGGCCTAACTACGGCTACACTAGAAGAACAGTATTTGGTATCTGCGCTCTGCTGA
AGCCAGTTACCTTCGGAAAAAGAGTTGGTAGCTCTTGATCCGGCAAACAAACCACCGCTGGTAGCGGTGG
TTTTTTTGTTTGCAAGCAGCAGATTACGCGCAGAAAAAAAGGATCTCAAGAAGATCCTTTGATCTTTTCT
ACGGGGTCTGACGCTCAGTGGAACGAAAACTCACGTTAAGGGATTTTGGTCATGAGATTATCAAAAAGGA
TCTTCACCTAGATCCTTTTAAATTAAAAATGAAGTTTTAAATCAATCTAAAGTATATATGAGTAAACTTG
GTCTGACAGTTACCAATGCTTAATCAGTGAGGCACCTATCTCAGCGATCTGTCTATTTCGTTCATCCATA
GTTGCCTGACTCCCCGTCGTGTAGATAACTACGATACGGGAGGGCTTACCATCTGGCCCCAGTGCTGCAA
TGATACCGCGAGACCCACGCTCACCGGCTCCAGATTTATCAGCAATAAACCAGCCAGCCGGAAGGGCCGA
GCGCAGAAGTGGTCCTGCAACTTTATCCGCCTCCATCCAGTCTATTAATTGTTGCCGGGAAGCTAGAGTA
AGTAGTTCGCCAGTTAATAGTTTGCGCAACGTTGTTGCCATTGCTACAGGCATCGTGGTGTCACGCTCGT
CGTTTGGTATGGCTTCATTCAGCTCCGGTTCCCAACGATCAAGGCGAGTTACATGATCCCCCATGTTGTG
CAAAAAAGCGGTTAGCTCCTTCGGTCCTCCGATCGTTGTCAGAAGTAAGTTGGCCGCAGTGTTATCACTC
ATGGTTATGGCAGCACTGCATAATTCTCTTACTGTCATGCCATCCGTAAGATGCTTTTCTGTGACTGGTG
AGTACTCAACCAAGTCATTCTGAGAATAGTGTATGCGGCGACCGAGTTGCTCTTGCCCGGCGTCAATACG
GGATAATACCGCGCCACATAGCAGAACTTTAAAAGTGCTCATCATTGGAAAACGTTCTTCGGGGCGAAAA
CTCTCAAGGATCTTACCGCTGTTGAGATCCAGTTCGATGTAACCCACTCGTGCACCCAACTGATCTTCAG
CATCTTTTACTTTCACCAGCGTTTCTGGGTGAGCAAAAACAGGAAGGCAAAATGCCGCAAAAAAGGGAAT
AAGGGCGACACGGAAATGTTGAATACTCATACTCTTCCTTTTTCAATATTATTGAAGCATTTATCAGGGT
TATTGTCTCATGAGCGGATACATATTTGAATGTATTTAGAAAAATAAACAAATAGGGGTTCCGCGCACAT
TTCCCCGAAAAGTGCCACCTGACGTCGACGGATCGGGAGATCTCCCGATCCCCTATGGTGCACTCTCAGT
ACAATCTGCTCTGATGCCGCATAGTTAAGCCAGTATCTGCTCCCTGCTTGTGTGTTGGAGGTCGCTGAGT
AGTGCGCGAGCAAAATTTAAGCTACAACAAGGCAAGGCTTGACCGACAATTGCATGAAGAATCTGCTTAG
GGTT
